>Addgene plasmid #74073 | pRIM3-rfp | depositor full sequence | sequence record 149663 | pRIM3-rfp sequence 6674 bps
AAGCTTGCATGCCTGCAGGTCGACTCTAGAGGATCCCCGGGTACCCAGCTTGAGTAGGACAAATCCGCCG
AGCTTCGACGAGATTTTCAGGAGCTAAGGAAGCTAAAATGGAGAAAAAAATCACTGGATATACCACCGTT
GATATATCCCAATGGCATCGTAAAGAACATTTTGAGGCATTTCAGTCAGTTGCTCAATGTACCTATAACC
AGACCGTTCAGCTGGATATTACGGCCTTTTTAAAGACCGTAAAGAAAAATAAGCACAAGTTTTATCCGGC
CTTTATTCACATTCTTGCCCGCCTGATGAATGCTCATCCGGAATTCCGTATGGCAATGAAAGACGGTGAG
CTGGTGATATGGGATAGTGTTCACCCTTGTTACACCGTTTTCCATGAGCAAACTGAAACGTTTTCATCGC
TCTGGAGTGAATACCACGACGATTTCCGGCAGTTTCTACACATATATTCGCAAGATGTGGCGTGTTACGG
TGAAAACCTGGCCTATTTCCCTAAAGGGTTTATTGAGAATATGTTTTTCGTCTCAGCCAATCCCTGGGTG
AGTTTCACCAGTTTTGATTTAAACGTGGCCAATATGGACAACTTCTTCGCCCCCGTTTTCACCATGGGCA
AATATTATACGCAAGGCGACAAGGTGCTGATGCCGCTGGCGATTCAGGTTCATCATGCCGTTTGTGATGG
CTTCCATGTCGGCAGAATGCTTAATGAATTACAACAGTACTGCGATGAGTGGCAGGGCGGGGCGTAATTT
TTTTAAGGCAGTTATTGGTGCCCTTAAACGCCTGGTTGCTACGCCTGAATAAGTGATAATAAGCGGATGA
ATGGCAGAAATTCGTCGAGGCGGCACCTCGCTAACGGATTCACCACTCCAAGAATTGGAGCCAATCAATT
CTTGCGGAGAACTGTGAATGCGCAAACCAACCCTTGGCAGAACATATCCATCGCGTCCGCCATCTCCAGC
AGCCGCACGCGGCGCATCTCGGCTGTTTTGGCGGATGAGAGAAGATTTTCAGCCTGATACAGATTAAATC
AGAACGCAGAAGCGGTCTGATAAAACAGAATTTGCCTGGCGGCAGTAGCGCGGTGGTCCCACCTGACCCC
ATGCCGAACTCAGAAGTGAAACGCCGTAGCGCCGATGGTAGTGTGGGGTCTCCCCATGCGAGAGTAGGGA
ACTGCCAGGCATCAAATAAAACGAAAGGCTCAGTCGAAAGACTGGGCCTTTCGTTTTATCTGTTGTTTGT
CGGTGAACGCTCTCCTGAGTAGGACAAATCCGCCGGGAGCGGATTTGAACGTTGCGAAGCAACGGCCCGG
AGGGTGGCGGGCAGGACGCCCGCCATAAACTGCCAGGCATCAAATTAAGCAGAAGGCCATCCTGACGGAT
GGCCTTTTTGCGTTTCTACAAACTCTTCCTGTCGTCATATCTACAAGCCATCCCCCCACAGATACGGTAA
ACTAGCCTCGTTTTTGCATCAGGAAAGCAGGGGGATCGATCCCCCTCTTTGGCATCGTCTCTCGCCTGTC
CCCTCAGTTCAGTAATTTCCTGCATTTGCCTGTTTCCAGTCGGTAGATATTCCACAAAACAGCAGGGAAG
CAGCGCTTTTCCGCTGCATAACCCTGCTTCGGGGTCATTATAGCGATTTTTTCGGTATATCCATCCTTTT
TCGCACGATATACAGGATTTTGCCAAAGGGTTCGTGTAGACTTTCCTTGGTGTATCCAACGGCGTCAGCC
GGGCAGGATAGGTGAAGTAGGCCCACCCGCGAGCGGGTGTTCCTTCTTCACTGTCCCTTATTCGCACCTG
GCGGTGCTCAACGGGAATCCTGCTCTGCGAGGCTGGCCGGCTACCGCCGGCGTAACAGATGAGGGCAAGC
GGATGGCTGATGAAACCAAGCCAACCAGGAAGGGCAGCCCACCTATCAAGGTGTACTGCCTTCCAGACGA
ACGAAGAGCGATTGAGGAAAAGGCGGCGGCGGCCGGCATGAGCCTGTCGGCCTACCTGCTGGCCGTCGGC
CAGGGCTACAAAATCACGGGCGTCGTGGACTATGAGCACGTCCGCGAGGGCTGGCTGGGTAGTACTCGTG
TATACTGTCTAAAGTTATTCGAAATCAGGTGGGCATAAGGTTCACCTGGGTTCTCAAACGGCAAAGGAAC
ATTTTCCACATGGCATTGACGCTTCAAATCATCCTCGTCGTCGCCAGCCTGCTCATGACGGTTTTCGTCT
TGCTGCACAAGGGCAAAGGCGGCGGACTCTCCAGCCTCTTCGGTGGCGGTGTGCAGTCCAATCTTTCGGG
CTCCACTGTTGTTGAAAAGAACCTGGATCGCGTCACCATTTTGGTTGCCGTTATCTGGATTGTGTGCATT
GTCGCACTCAACCTCATCCAGACTTATTCATAAGACACGAGCTTAAAAAGAGCGGTTCCCTTTTCATAGG
GGAGCCGCTTTTTTGGGTTTTGTCGACCTGTTGTCTCCCCACTGTTCCTCGGTGTGCACTTTCGACACCA
AGATTTCGGCAAAGTGGTGGTCAAAATTGGAAAATCTTGGTGCCTAATTCACATACATTCCAATTTTCCC
TAAGGACATCTTTAAAGGGGAACTGTTTCCCGACGGAACGTGGAGTCTATAAAACCGCAGGTTAAAACGC
TGCCATAGGGGATTTTTCGGCTGGGGAGACGTGGTGTAAGTGCGGGAATTCGAGCTCGATTCACTGGCCG
TCGTTTTACAACGTCGTGACTGGGAAAACCCTGGCGTTACCCAACTTAATCGCCTTGCAGCACATCCCCC
TTTCGCCAGCTGGCGTAATAGCGAAGAGGCCCGCACCGATCGCCCTTCCCAACAGTTGCGCAGCCTGAAT
GGCGAATGGCGATAAGCTAGCTTCACGCTGCCGCAAGCACTCAGGGCGCAAGGGCTGCTAAAGGAAGCGG
AACACGTAGAAAGCCAGTCCGCAGAAACGGTGCTGACCCCGGATGAATGTCAGCTACTGGGCTATCTGGA
CAAGGGAAAACGCAAGCGCAAAGAGAAAGCAGGTAGCTTGCAGTGGGCTTACATGGCGATAGCTAGACTG
GGCGGTTTTATGGACAGCAAGCGAACCGGAATTGCCAGCTGGGGCGCCCTCTGGTAAGGTTGGGAAGCCC
TGCAAAGTAAACTGGATGGCTTTCTTGCCGCCAAGGATCTGATGGCGCAGGGGATCAAGATCTGATCAAG
AGACAGGATGAGGATCGTTTCGCATGATTGAACAAGATGGATTGCACGCAGGTTCTCCAATTCTCGAATT
GACATAAGCCTGTTCGGTTCGTAAACTGTAATGCAAGTAGCGTATGCGCTCACGCAACTGGTCCAGAACC
TTGACCGAACGCAGCGGTGGTAACGGCGCAGTGGCGGTTTTCATGGCTTGTTATGACTGTTTTTTTGTAC
AGTCTATGCCTCGGGCATCCAAGCAGCAAGCGCGTTACGCCGTGGGTCGATGTTTGATGTTATGGAGCAG
CAACGATGTTACGCAGCAGCAACGATGTTACGCAGCAGGGCAGTCGCCCTAAAACAAAGTTAGGTGGCTC
AAGTATGGGCATCATTCGCACATGTAGGCTCGGCCCTGACCAAGTCAAATCCATGCGGGCTGCTCTTGAT
CTTTTCGGTCGTGAGTTCGGAGACGTAGCCACCTACTCCCAACATCAGCCGGACTCCGATTACCTCGGGA
ACTTGCTCCGTAGTAAGACATTCATCGCGCTTGCTGCCTTCGACCAAGAAGCGGTTGTTGGCGCTCTCGC
GGCTTACGTTCTGCCCAAGTTTGAGCAGCCGCGTAGTGAGATCTATATCTATGATCTCGCAGTCTCCGGC
GAGCACCGGAGGCAGGGCATTGCCACCGCGCTCATCAATCTCCTCAAGCATGAGGCCAACGCGCTTGGTG
CTTATGTGATCTACGTGCAAGCAGATTACGGTGACGATCCCGCAGTGGCTCTCTATACAAAGTTGGGCAT
ACGGGAAGAAGTGATGCACTTTGATATCGACCCAAGTACCGCCACCTAACAATTCGTTCAAGCCGAGATC
GGCTTCCCGGGCGGGACTCTGGGGTTCGAAATGACCGACCAAGCGACGCCCAACCTGCCATCACGAGATT
TCGATTCCACCGCCGCCTTCTATGAAAGGTTGGGCTTCGGAATCGTTTTCCGGGACGCCGGCTGGATGAT
CCTCCAGCGCGGGGATCTCATGCTGGAGTTCTTCGCCCACCCCAAAAGGATCTAGGTGAAGATCCTTTTT
GATAATCTCATGACCAAAATCCCTTAACGTGAGTTTTCGTTCCACTGAGCGTCAGACCCCGTAGAAAAGA
TCAAAGGATCTTCTTGAGATCCTTTTTTTCTGCGCGTAATCTGCTGCTTGCAAACAAAAAAACCACCGCT
ACCAGCGGTGGTTTGTTTGCCGGATCAAGAGCTACCAACTCTTTTTCCGAAGGTAACTGGCTTCAGCAGA
GCGCAGATACCAAATACTGTTCTTCTAGTGTAGCCGTAGTTAGGCCACCACTTCAAGAACTCTGTAGCAC
CGCCTACATACCTCGCTCTGCTAATCCTGTTACCAGTGGCTGCTGCCAGTGGCGATAAGTCGTGTCTTAC
CGGGTTGGACTCAAGACGATAGTTACCGGATAAGGCGCAGCGGTCGGGCTGAACGGGGGGTTCGTGCACA
CAGCCCAGCTTGGAGCGAACGACCTACACCGAACTGAGATACCTACAGCGTGAGCTATGAGAAAGCGCCA
CGCTTCCCGAAGGGAGAAAGGCGGACAGGTATCCGGTAAGCGGCAGGGTCGGAACAGGAGAGCGCACGAG
GGAGCTTCCAGGGGGAAACGCCTGGTATCTTTATAGTCCTGTCGGGTTTCGCCACCTCTGACTTGAGCGT
CGATTTTTGTGATGCTCGTCAGGGGGGCGGAGCCTATGGAAAAACGCCAGCAACGCGGCCTTTTTACGGT
TCCTGGCCTTTTGCTGGCCTTTTGCTCACATGTTCTTTCCTGCGTTATCCCCTGATTCTGTGGATAACCG
TATTACCGCCTTTGAGTGAGCTGATACCGCTCGCCGCAGCCGAACGACCGAGCGCAGCGAGTCAGTGAGC
GAGGAAGCGGAAGAGCGCCCAATACGCAAACCGCCTCTCCCCGCGCGTTGGCCGATTCATTAATGCAGCT
TGCGCCGACATCATAACGGTTCTGGCAAATATTCTGAAATGAGCTGTTGACAATTAATCATCGGCTCGTA
TAATGTGTGGAATTGTGAGCGGATAACAATTTCACACAGGAAACAGAATTGAAAGGAGGACACCATGGCG
AGTAGCGAAGACGTTATCAAAGAGTTCATGCGTTTCAAAGTTCGTATGGAAGGTTCCGTTAACGGTCACG
AGTTCGAAATCGAAGGTGAAGGTGAAGGTCGTCCGTACGAAGGTACCCAGACCGCTAAACTGAAAGTTAC
CAAAGGTGGTCCGCTGCCGTTCGCTTGGGACATCCTGTCCCCGCAGTTCCAGTACGGTTCCAAAGCTTAC
GTTAAACACCCGGCTGACATCCCGGACTACCTGAAACTGTCCTTCCCGGAAGGTTTCAAATGGGAACGTG
TTATGAACTTCGAAGACGGTGGTGTTGTTACCGTTACCCAGGACTCCTCCCTGCAAGACGGTGAGTTCAT
CTACAAAGTTAAACTGCGTGGTACCAACTTCCCGTCCGACGGTCCGGTTATGCAGAAAAAAACCATGGGT
TGGGAAGCTTCCACCGAACGTATGTACCCGGAAGACGGTGCTCTGAAAGGTGAAATCAAAATGCGTCTGA
AACTGAAAGACGGTGGTCACTACGACGCTGAAGTTAAAACCACCTACATGGCTAAAAAACCGGTTCAGCT
GCCGGGTGCTTACAAAACCGACATCAAACTGGACATCACCTCCCACAACGAAGACTACACCATCGTTGAA
CAGTACGAACGTGCTGAAGGTCGTCACTCCACCGGTGCTTAAGATCCGTCGACCTGCAGCCAAGCTTCTG
TTTTGGCGGATGAGAGAAGATTTTCAGCCTGATACAGATTAAATCAGAACGCAGAAGCGGTCTGATAAAA
CAGAATTTGCCTGGCGGCAGTAGCGCGGTGGTCCCACCTGACCCCATGCCGAACTCAGAAGTGAAACGCC
GTAGCGCCGATGGTAGTGTGGGGTCTCCCCATGCGAGAGTAGGGAACTGCCAGGCATCAAATAAAACGAA
AGGCTCAGTCGAAAGACTGGGCCTTTCGTTTTATCTGTTGTTTGTCGGTGAACGCTCTCCTGAGTAGGAC
AAATCCGCCGGGAGCGGATTTGAACGTTGCGAAGCAACGGCCCGGAGGGTGGCGGGCAGGACGCCCGCCA
TAAACTGCCAGGCATCAAATTAAGCAGAAGGCCATCCTGACGGATGGCCTTTTTGCGTTTCTACAAACTC
TTTTGTTTATTTTTCTAAATACATTCAAATATGTATCCGCTCATGAGACAATAACCCTGGCACGACAGGT
TTCCCGACTGGAAAGCGGGCAGTGAGCGCAACGCAATTAATGTGAGTTAGCTCACTCATTAGGCACCCCA
GGCTTTACACTTTATGCTTCCGGCTCGTATGTTGTGTGGAATTGTGAGCGGATAACAATTTCACACAGGA
AACAGCTATGACCATGATTACGCC
Features (pLannotate 1.2.2; 28 found; start..end, strand, type, name):
      1..50      -  misc_feature   MCS (fragment): pUC18/19 multiple cloning site
     79..107     +  promoter       cat promoter (fragment): promoter of the E. coli cat gene encoding chloramphenicol acetyltransferase
    108..767     +  CDS            CmR: chloramphenicol acetyltransferase; cat; confers resistance to chloramphenicol
   1084..1199    +  ncRNA          5S rRNA: Accession: RF00001 - 5S ribosomal RNA
   1203..1289    +  terminator     rrnB T1 terminator: Escherichia coli rrnB; transcription terminator T1 from the E. coli rrnB gene
   1381..1408    +  terminator     rrnB T2 terminator: transcription terminator T2 from the E. coli rrnB gene
   1751..1860    +  oriT           oriT: incP origin of transfer
   1893..2078    +  CDS            traJ (fragment): oriT-recognizing protein; traJ
   2180..2410    +  CDS            secG: SECG_CORGL - Protein inferred from homology: Swiss-Prot protein existence level 3. Involved in protein export. Participates in an early event of protein translocation (By similarity). From Corynebacterium glutamicum (strain ATCC 13032 / DSM 20300 / BCRC 11384 / JCM 1318 / LMG 3730 / NCIMB 10025).
   2718..2876    +  CDS            lacZα (fragment): LacZα fragment of β-galactosidase; lacZ fragment
   2889..3212    +  CDS            tnpA (fragment): TN5P_ECOLX - Also known as tnp. Experimental evidence at protein level: Swiss-Prot protein existence level 1. Mediates transposition of transposon Tn5 by a 'cut and paste' mechanism. First, the monomeric transposase binds the 19 bp inverted DNA repeats flanking the transposon. Then, dimerization of the DNA- bound transposase creates a synaptic DNA complex. After nicking of the first DNA strand, excision of the transposon proceeds through a series of intermediates. The transposase then mediates the insertion of the transposon at a new site by strand transfer. The activity of the wild- type tran
   3244..3278    +  CDS            NeoR/KanR (fragment): aminoglycoside phosphotransferase confers resistance to neomycin, kanamycin, and G418 (Geneticin®)
   3289..3317    +  promoter       Pc promoter: intI1 (promoter lies within the coding sequence); class 1 integron promoter
   3506..4039    +  CDS            GmR: gentamycin acetyltransferase; aacC1; confers resistance to gentamycin
   4091..4243    +  CDS            ble (fragment): BLE_KLEPN - Experimental evidence at protein level: Swiss-Prot protein existence level 1. Binding protein with a strong affinity to the bleomycin family of antibiotics. Binds to CL990; an antimitotic-antibiotic compound. From Klebsiella pneumoniae.
   4354..4942    +  rep_origin     ori: high-copy-number ColE1/pMB1/pBR322/pUC origin of replication
   5125..5180    +  CDS            lacI (fragment): lac repressor; lacI; The lac repressor binds to the lac operator to inhibit transcription in E. coli. This inhibition can be relieved by adding lactose or isopropyl-β-D-thiogalactopyranoside (IPTG).
   5227..5255    +  promoter       tac promoter: strong E. coli promoter; hybrid between the trp and lac UV5 promoters
   5263..5279    +  protein_bind   lac operator: The lac repressor binds to the lac operator to inhibit transcription in E. coli. This inhibition can be relieved by adding lactose or isopropyl-β-D-thiogalactopyranoside (IPTG). lac repressor encoded by lacI
   5315..5992    +  CDS            mRFP1: monomeric derivative of DsRed (Campbell et al., 2002)
   6099..6214    +  ncRNA          5S rRNA: Accession: RF00001 - 5S ribosomal RNA
   6218..6304    +  terminator     rrnB T1 terminator: Escherichia coli rrnB; transcription terminator T1 from the E. coli rrnB gene
   6396..6423    +  terminator     rrnB T2 terminator: transcription terminator T2 from the E. coli rrnB gene
   6442..6499    +  promoter       AmpR promoter (fragment): bla
   6497..6535    +  CDS            lacI (fragment): lac repressor; lacI; The lac repressor binds to the lac operator to inhibit transcription in E. coli. This inhibition can be relieved by adding lactose or isopropyl-β-D-thiogalactopyranoside (IPTG).
   6548..6569    +  protein_bind   CAP binding site: CAP binding activates transcription in the presence of cAMP. E. coli catabolite activator protein
   6584..6614    +  promoter       lac promoter: promoter for the E. coli lac operon
   6622..6638    +  protein_bind   lac operator: The lac repressor binds to the lac operator to inhibit transcription in E. coli. This inhibition can be relieved by adding lactose or isopropyl-β-D-thiogalactopyranoside (IPTG). lac repressor encoded by lacI
