[The description below was written by a language model from this plasmid's Addgene catalogue record and pLannotate feature annotations shown in this document.]
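Description:
pRIM3-rfp is a bacterial expression plasmid built on the pRIM2 backbone, modified by adding a gentamicin resistance cassette, and deposited with work on CRISPR interference-based metabolic engineering in Corynebacterium glutamicum. It is propagated in E. coli under gentamicin selection. The annotated sequence shows a ColE1/pMB1-type origin as the only replication origin, although the catalogue lists copy number as unknown. The gentamicin acetyltransferase gene (aacC1) sits downstream of a class 1 integron Pc promoter. It is flanked by short remnants of a Tn5 transposase, NeoR/KanR and ble, which look like remains of an earlier kanamycin resistance region. A complete chloramphenicol acetyltransferase gene with a partial cat promoter is also annotated, although chloramphenicol is not listed as a selection.

The payload is mRFP1, a monomeric DsRed-derived red fluorescent protein. It is expressed from the tac promoter with an adjacent lac operator and followed by the rrnB T1 and T2 terminators. Only short lacI fragments are annotated, so the plasmid does not appear to encode an intact lac repressor, and any IPTG-responsive regulation would depend on repressor supplied from elsewhere. An incP oriT with a partial traJ allows conjugative mobilisation from a suitable donor strain. The table also marks a segment matching C. glutamicum secG. No origin recognised as functional in Corynebacterium is annotated, so this chromosomal homology could serve as a target for integration, but the record does not say so. The record also describes no guide RNA or dCas9 element on this plasmid, and the rfp cassette most plausibly provides a fluorescent reporter for the CRISPRi system, which again the record does not state explicitly.
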