Addgene plasmid #74073: pRIM3-rfp
Purpose: GentR version of pRIM2 carrying rfp
Depositing lab: Timothy Lu. Depositing organization: Massachusetts Institute of Technology. Publication: Corynebacterium glutamicum Metabolic Engineering with CRISPR Interference (CRISPRi). Cleto S, Jensen JV, Wendisch VF, Lu TK. ACS Synth Biol. 2016 Feb 16. 10.1021/acssynbio.5b00216 PubMed 26829286.
Backbone
  Vector backbone: pRIM2
  Modifications to backbone: GentR added
  Vector type: Bacterial Expression, CRISPR, Synthetic Biology
Growth in bacteria
  Bacterial resistance: Gentamicin, 10 μg/mL
  Growth temperature: 37°C
  Growth strain: DH5alpha
  Copy number: Unknown
Gene/Insert
  Gene/Insert name: rfp
  Promoter: ptac
  Cloning method: Gibson Cloning
  Sequencing primers: 5′ CGACATCATAACGGTTCTGGC
Terms and licenses: Academic/Nonprofit Terms; Industry Terms: Not Available to Industry
How to cite: pRIM3-rfp was a gift from Timothy Lu (Addgene plasmid # 74073 ; http://n2t.net/addgene:74073 ; RRID:Addgene_74073)
