>Addgene plasmid #74073 | pRIM3-rfp | addgene partial sequence | sequence record 149662 | MoCloF 5'-agcgaggaagcggaagagcg-3'
TTGCGCCGACATCATAACGGTTCTGGCAAATATTCTGAAATGAGCTGTTGACAATTAATCATCGGCTCGT
ATAATGTGTGGAATTGTGAGCGGATAACAATTTCACACAGGAAACAGAATTGAAAGGAGGACACCATGGC
GAGTAGCGAAGACGTTATCAAAGAGTTCATGCGTTTCAAAGTTCGTATGGAAGGTTCCGTTAACGGTCAC
GAGTTCGAAATCGAAGGTGAAGGTGAAGGTCGTCCGTACGAAGGTACCCAGACCGCTAAACTGAAAGTTA
CCAAAGGTGGTCCGCTGCCGTTCGCTTGGGACATCCTGTCCCCGCAGTTCCAGTACGGTTCCAAAGCTTA
CGTTAAACACCCGGCTGACATCCCGGACTACCTGAAACTGTCCTTCCCGGAAGGTTTCAAATGGGAACGT
GTTATGAACTTCGAAGACGGTGGTGTTGTTACCGTTACCCAGGACTCCTCCCTGCAAGACGGTGAGTTCA
TCTACAAAGTTAAACTGCGTGGTACCAACTTCCCGTCCGACGGTCCGGTTATGCAGAAAAAAACCATGGG
TTGGGAAGCTTCCACCGAACGTATGTACCCGGAAGACGGTGCTCTGAAAGG
