>Addgene plasmid #74073 | pRIM3-rfp | addgene partial sequence | sequence record 149665 | pBR322ori-3 5'-tttgtttgcaagcagcagat-3'
TTTTCTACGGGGTCTGACGCTCAGTGGAACGAAAACTCACGTTAAGGGATTTTGGTCATGAGATTATCAA
AAAGGATCTTCACCTAGATCCTTTTGGGGTGGGCGAAGAACTCCAGCATGAGATCCCCGCGCTGGAGGAT
CATCCAGCCGGCGTCCCGGAAAACGATTCCGAAGCCCAACCTTTCATAGAAGGCGGCGGTGGAATCGAAA
TCTCGTGATGGCAGGTTGGGCGTCGCTTGGTCGGTCATTTCGAACCCCAGAGTCCCGCCCGGGAAGCCGA
TCTCGGCTTGAACGAATTGTTAGGTGGCGGTACTTGGGTCGATATCAAAGTGCATCACTTCTTCCCGTAT
GCCCAACTTTGTATAGAGAGCCACTGCGGGATCGTCACCGTAATCTGCTTGCACGTAGATCACATAAGCA
CCAAGCGCGTTGGCCTCATGCTTGAGGAGATTGATGAGCGCGGTGGCAATGCCCTGCCTCCGGTGCTCGC
CGGAGACTGCGAGATCATAGATATAGATCTCACTACGCGGCTGCTCAAACTTGGGCAGAACGTAAGCCGC
GAGAGCGCCAACAACCGCTTCTTGGTCGAAGGCAGCAAGCGCGATGAATGTCTTACTACGGAGCAAGTTC
CCGAGGTAATCGGAGTCCGGCTGATGTTGGGAGTAGGTGGCTACGTCTCCGAACTCACGACCGAAAAGAT
CAAGAGCAGCCCGCATGGATTTGACTTGGTCAGGGCCGAGCCTACATGTGCGAATGATGCCCATACTTGA
GCCACCTAACTTTGTTTTAGGGCGACTGCCCTGCTGCGTAACATCGTTGCTGCTGCGTAACATCGTTGCT
GCTCCATAACATCAAACATCGACCCACGGCGTAACGCGCTTGCTGCTTGGATGCCCGAGGCATAGACTGT
ACA
